>Addgene plasmid #178277 | pLKO_HSV.Ollas.V5_mCherry-NLS | addgene full sequence | sequence record 353139 | Addgene NGS Result
CTATTCTTTTGATTTATAAGGGATTTTGCCGATTTCGGCCTATTGGTTAAAAAATGAGCTGATTTAACAA
AAATTTAACGCGAATTTTAACAAAATATTAACGCTTACAATTTAGGTGGCACTTTTCGGGGAAATGTGCG
CGGAACCCCTATTTGTTTATTTTTCTAAATACATTCAAATATGTATCCGCTCATGAGACAATAACCCTGA
TAAATGCTTCAATAATATTGAAAAAGGAAGAGTATGAGTATTCAACATTTCCGTGTCGCCCTTATTCCCT
TTTTTGCGGCATTTTGCCTTCCTGTTTTTGCTCACCCAGAAACGCTGGTGAAAGTAAAAGATGCTGAAGA
TCAGTTGGGTGCACGAGTGGGTTACATCGAACTGGATCTCAACAGCGGTAAGATCCTTGAGAGTTTTCGC
CCCGAAGAACGTTTTCCAATGATGAGCACTTTTAAAGTTCTGCTATGTGGCGCGGTATTATCCCGTATTG
ACGCCGGGCAAGAGCAACTCGGTCGCCGCATACACTATTCTCAGAATGACTTGGTTGAGTACTCACCAGT
CACAGAAAAGCATCTTACGGATGGCATGACAGTAAGAGAATTATGCAGTGCTGCCATAACCATGAGTGAT
AACACTGCGGCCAACTTACTTCTGACAACGATCGGAGGACCGAAGGAGCTAACCGCTTTTTTGCACAACA
TGGGGGATCATGTAACTCGCCTTGATCGTTGGGAACCGGAGCTGAATGAAGCCATACCAAACGACGAGCG
TGACACCACGATGCCTGTAGCAATGGCAACAACGTTGCGCAAACTATTAACTGGCGAACTACTTACTCTA
GCTTCCCGGCAACAATTAATAGACTGGATGGAGGCGGATAAAGTTGCAGGACCACTTCTGCGCTCGGCCC
TTCCGGCTGGCTGGTTTATTGCTGATAAATCTGGAGCCGGTGAGCGTGGGTCTCGCGGTATCATTGCAGC
ACTGGGGCCAGATGGTAAGCCCTCCCGTATCGTAGTTATCTACACGACGGGGAGTCAGGCAACTATGGAT
GAACGAAATAGACAGATCGCTGAGATAGGTGCCTCACTGATTAAGCATTGGTAACTGTCAGACCAAGTTT
ACTCATATATACTTTAGATTGATTTAAAACTTCATTTTTAATTTAAAAGGATCTAGGTGAAGATCCTTTT
TGATAATCTCATGACCAAAATCCCTTAACGTGAGTTTTCGTTCCACTGAGCGTCAGACCCCGTAGAAAAG
ATCAAAGGATCTTCTTGAGATCCTTTTTTTCTGCGCGTAATCTGCTGCTTGCAAACAAAAAAACCACCGC
TACCAGCGGTGGTTTGTTTGCCGGATCAAGAGCTACCAACTCTTTTTCCGAAGGTAACTGGCTTCAGCAG
AGCGCAGATACCAAATACTGTTCTTCTAGTGTAGCCGTAGTTAGGCCACCACTTCAAGAACTCTGTAGCA
CCGCCTACATACCTCGCTCTGCTAATCCTGTTACCAGTGGCTGCTGCCAGTGGCGATAAGTCGTGTCTTA
CCGGGTTGGACTCAAGACGATAGTTACCGGATAAGGCGCAGCGGTCGGGCTGAACGGGGGGTTCGTGCAC
ACAGCCCAGCTTGGAGCGAACGACCTACACCGAACTGAGATACCTACAGCGTGAGCTATGAGAAAGCGCC
ACGCTTCCCGAAGGGAGAAAGGCGGACAGGTATCCGGTAAGCGGCAGGGTCGGAACAGGAGAGCGCACGA
GGGAGCTTCCAGGGGGAAACGCCTGGTATCTTTATAGTCCTGTCGGGTTTCGCCACCTCTGACTTGAGCG
TCGATTTTTGTGATGCTCGTCAGGGGGGCGGAGCCTATGGAAAAACGCCAGCAACGCGGCCTTTTTACGG
TTCCTGGCCTTTTGCTGGCCTTTTGCTCACATGTTCTTTCCTGCGTTATCCCCTGATTCTGTGGATAACC
GTATTACCGCCTTTGAGTGAGCTGATACCGCTCGCCGCAGCCGAACGACCGAGCGCAGCGAGTCAGTGAG
CGAGGAAGCGGAAGAGCGCCCAATACGCAAACCGCCTCTCCCCGCGCGTTGGCCGATTCATTAATGCAGC
TGGCACGACAGGTTTCCCGACTGGAAAGCGGGCAGTGAGCGCAACGCAATTAATGTGAGTTAGCTCACTC
ATTAGGCACCCCAGGCTTTACACTTTATGCTTCCGGCTCGTATGTTGTGTGGAATTGTGAGCGGATAACA
ATTTCACACAGGAAACAGCTATGACCATGATTACGCCAAGCGCGCAATTAACCCTCACTAAAGGGAACAA
AAGCTGGAGCTGCAAGCTTAATGTAGTCTTATGCAATACTCTTGTAGTCTTGCAACATGGTAACGATGAG
TTAGCAACATGCCTTACAAGGAGAGAAAAAGCACCGTGCATGGCGATTGGTGGAAGTAAGGTGGTACGAT
CGTGCCTTATTAGGAAGGCAACAGACGGGTCTGACATGGATTGGACGAACCACTGAATTGCCGCATTGCA
GAGATATTGTATTTAAGTGCCTAGCTCGATACATAAACGGGTCTCTCTGGTTAGACCAGATCTGAGCCTG
GGAGCTCTCTGGCTAACTAGGGAACCCACTGCTTAAGCCTCAATAAAGCTTGCCTTGAGTGCTTCAAGTA
GTGTGTGCCCGTCTGTTGTGTGACTCTGGTAACTAGAGATCCCTCAGACCCTTTTAGTCAGTGTGGAAAA
TCTCTAGCAGTGGCGCCCGAACAGGGACTTGAAAGCGAAAGGGAAACCAGAGGAGCTCTCTCGACGCAGG
ACTCGGCTTGCTGAAGCGCGCACGGCAAGAGGCGAGGGGCGGCGACTGGTGAGTACGCCAAAAATTTTGA
CTAGCGGAGGCTAGAAGGAGAGAGATGGGTGCGAGAGCGTCAGTATTAAGCGGGGGAGAATTAGATCGCG
ATGGGAAAAAATTCGGTTAAGGCCAGGGGGAAAGAAAAAATATAAATTAAAACATATAGTATGGGCAAGC
AGGGAGCTAGAACGATTCGCAGTTAATCCTGGCCTGTTAGAAACATCAGAAGGCTGTAGACAAATACTGG
GACAGCTACAACCATCCCTTCAGACAGGATCAGAAGAACTTAGATCATTATATAATACAGTAGCAACCCT
CTATTGTGTGCATCAAAGGATAGAGATAAAAGACACCAAGGAAGCTTTAGACAAGATAGAGGAAGAGCAA
AACAAAAGTAAGACCACCGCACAGCAAGCGGCCGCTGATCTTCAGACCTGGAGGAGGAGATATGAGGGAC
AATTGGAGAAGTGAATTATATAAATATAAAGTAGTAAAAATTGAACCATTAGGAGTAGCACCCACCAAGG
CAAAGAGAAGAGTGGTGCAGAGAGAAAAAAGAGCAGTGGGAATAGGAGCTTTGTTCCTTGGGTTCTTGGG
AGCAGCAGGAAGCACTATGGGCGCAGCGTCAATGACGCTGACGGTACAGGCCAGACAATTATTGTCTGGT
ATAGTGCAGCAGCAGAACAATTTGCTGAGGGCTATTGAGGCGCAACAGCATCTGTTGCAACTCACAGTCT
GGGGCATCAAGCAGCTCCAGGCAAGAATCCTGGCTGTGGAAAGATACCTAAAGGATCAACAGCTCCTGGG
GATTTGGGGTTGCTCTGGAAAACTCATTTGCACCACTGCTGTGCCTTGGAATGCTAGTTGGAGTAATAAA
TCTCTGGAACAGATTTGGAATCACACGACCTGGATGGAGTGGGACAGAGAAATTAACAATTACACAAGCT
TAATACACTCCTTAATTGAAGAATCGCAAAACCAGCAAGAAAAGAATGAACAAGAATTATTGGAATTAGA
TAAATGGGCAAGTTTGTGGAATTGGTTTAACATAACAAATTGGCTGTGGTATATAAAATTATTCATAATG
ATAGTAGGAGGCTTGGTAGGTTTAAGAATAGTTTTTGCTGTACTTTCTATAGTGAATAGAGTTAGGCAGG
GATATTCACCATTATCGTTTCAGACCCACCTCCCAACCCCGAGGGGACCCGACAGGCCCGAAGGAATAGA
AGAAGAAGGTGGAGAGAGAGACAGAGACAGATCCATTCGATTAGTGAACGGATCTCGACGGTATCGATCA
CGAGACTAGTATCGAGCGGCCGCCCCCTTCACCGAGGGCCTATTTCCCATGATTCCTTCATATTTGCATA
TACGATACAAGGCTGTTAGAGAGATAATTGGAATTAATTTGACTGTAAACACAAAGATATTAGTACAAAA
TACGTGACGTAGAAAGTAATAATTTCTTGGGTAGTTTGCAGTTTTAAAATTATGTTTTAAAATGGACTAT
CATATGCTTACCGTAACTTGAAAGTATTTCGATTTCTTGGCTTTATATATCTTGTGGAAAGGACGAAACA
CCGGGTCTTCGAGAAGACCTGTTTTAGAGCTAGAAATAGCAAGTTAAAATAAGGCTAGTCCGTTATCAAC
TTGAAAAAGTGGCACCGAGTCGGTGCTTTTTTTAATTCTCGACCTCGAGACAAATGGCAGTATTCATCCA
CAATTTTAAAAGAAAAGGGGGGATTGGGGGGTACAGTGCAGGGGAAAGAATAGTAGACATAATAGCAACA
GACATACAAACTAAAGAATTACAAAAACAAATTACAAAAATTCAAAATTTTCGGGTTTATTACAGGGACA
GCAGAGATCCACTTTGGCCGCGGCTCGAGGCGATAAGCTTTGCAAAGATGGATAAAGTTTTAAACAGAGA
GGAATCTTTGCAGCTAATGGACCTTCTAGGTCTTGAAAGGAGTGGGAATTGGCTCCGGTGCCCGTCAGTG
GGCAGAGCGCACATCGCCCACAGTCCCCGAGAAGTTGGGGGGAGGGGTCGGCAATTGAACCGGTGCCTAG
AGAAGGTGGCGCGGGGTAAACTGGGAAAGTGATGTCGTGTACTGGCTCCGCCTTTTTCCCGAGGGTGGGG
GAGAACCGTATATAAGTGCAGTAGTCGCCGTGAACGTTCTTTTTCGCAACGGGTTTGCCGCCAGAACACA
GGTAAGTGCCGTGTGTGGTTCCCGCGGGCCTGGCCTCTTTACGGGTTATGGCCCTTGCGTGCCTTGAATT
ACTTCCACCTGGCTGCAGTACGTGATTCTTGATCCCGAGCTTCGGGTTGGAAGTGGGTGGGAGAGTTCGA
GGCCTTGCGCTTAAGGAGCCCCTTCGCCTCGTGCTTGAGTTGAGGCCTGGCCTGGGCGCTGGGGCCGCCG
CGTGCGAATCTGGTGGCACCTTCGCGCCTGTCTCGCTGCTTTCGATAAGTCTCTAGCCATTTAAAATTTT
TGATGACCTGCTGCGACGCTTTTTTTCTGGCAAGATAGTCTTGTAAATGCGGGCCAAGATCTGCACACTG
GTATTTCGGTTTTTGGGGCCGCGGGCGGCGACGGGGCCCGTGCGTCCCAGCGCACATGTTCGGCGAGGCG
GGGCCTGCGAGCGCGGCCACCGAGAATCGGACGGGGGTAGTCTCAAGCTGGCCGGCCTGCTCTGGTGCCT
GGCCTCGCGCCGCCGTGTATCGCCCCGCCCTGGGCGGCAAGGCTGGCCCGGTCGGCACCAGTTGCGTGAG
CGGAAAGATGGCCGCTTCCCGGCCCTGCTGCAGGGAGCTCAAAATGGAGGACGCGGCGCTCGGGAGAGCG
GGCGGGTGAGTCACCCACACAAAGGAAAAGGGCCTTTCCGTCCTCAGCCGTCGCTTCATGTGACTCCACG
GAGTACCGGGCGCCGTCCAGGCACCTCGATTAGTTCTCGAGCTTTTGGAGTACGTCGTCTTTAGGTTGGG
GGGAGGGGTTTTATGCGATGGAGTTTCCCCACACTGAGTGGGTGGAGACTGAAGTTAGGCCAGCTTGGCA
CTTGATGTAATTCTCCTTGGAATTTGCCCTTTTTGAGTTTGGATCTTGGTTCATTCTCAAGCCTCAGACA
GTGGTTCAAAGTTTTTTTCTTCCATTTCAGGTGTCGTGAGGAATTCTGCAGTCGATCGACGGTACCGCGG
GCCCGGGATCCACGGTCGCCACCATGGGCCAGCCCGAGCTGGCCCCCGAGGACCCCGAGGACGGAGGAGG
CGGGGGAGGGAGCGGCTTCGCCAACGAGCTGGGCCCCAGGCTGATGGGCAAGTGCGGAGGAGGCGGGGGA
GGGGGCAAACCAATTCCAAACCCACTGCTGGGACTGGATTCCACAGGCATGCTGATGGTGAGCAAGGGCG
AGGAGGATAACATGGCCATCATCAAGGAGTTCATGCGCTTCAAGGTGCACATGGAGGGCTCCGTGAACGG
CCACGAGTTCGAGATCGAGGGCGAGGGCGAGGGCCGCCCCTACGAGGGCACCCAGACCGCCAAGCTGAAG
GTGACCAAGGGTGGCCCCCTGCCCTTCGCCTGGGACATCCTGTCCCCTCAGTTCATGTACGGCTCCAAGG
CCTACGTGAAGCACCCCGCCGACATCCCCGACTACTTGAAGCTGTCCTTCCCCGAGGGCTTCAAGTGGGA
GCGCGTGATGAACTTCGAGGACGGCGGCGTGGTGACCGTGACCCAGGACTCCTCCCTGCAGGACGGCGAG
TTCATCTACAAGGTGAAGCTGCGCGGCACCAACTTCCCCTCCGACGGCCCCGTAATGCAGAAGAAGACCA
TGGGCTGGGAGGCCTCCTCCGAGCGGATGTACCCCGAGGACGGCGCCCTGAAGGGCGAGATCAAGCAGAG
GCTGAAGCTGAAGGACGGCGGCCACTACGACGCTGAGGTCAAGACCACCTACAAGGCCAAGAAGCCCGTG
CAGCTGCCCGGCGCCTACAACGTCAACATCAAGTTGGACATCACCTCCCACAACGAGGACTACACCATCG
TGGAACAGTACGAACGCGCCGAGGGCCGCCACTCCACCGGCGGCATGGACGAGCTGTACAAGAAACGGCC
AGCCGAGGATATGGAGGAAGAACAAGCCTTTAAACGATCTCGATAAAGCGGCCGCGTCGACAATCAACCT
CTGGATTACAAAATTTGTGAAAGATTGACTGGTATTCTTAACTATGTTGCTCCTTTTACGCTATGTGGAT
ACGCTGCTTTAATGCCTTTGTATCATGCTATTGCTTCCCGTATGGCTTTCATTTTCTCCTCCTTGTATAA
ATCCTGGTTGCTGTCTCTTTATGAGGAGTTGTGGCCCGTTGTCAGGCAACGTGGCGTGGTGTGCACTGTG
TTTGCTGACGCAACCCCCACTGGTTGGGGCATTGCCACCACCTGTCAGCTCCTTTCCGGGACTTTCGCTT
TCCCCCTCCCTATTGCCACGGCGGAACTCATCGCCGCCTGCCTTGCCCGCTGCTGGACAGGGGCTCGGCT
GTTGGGCACTGACAATTCCGTGGTGTTGTCGGGGAAGCTGACGTCCTTTCCATGGCTGCTCGCCTGTGTT
GCCACCTGGATTCTGCGCGGGACGTCCTTCTGCTACGTCCCTTCGGCCCTCAATCCAGCGGACCTTCCTT
CCCGCGGCCTGCTGCCGGCTCTGCGGCCTCTTCCGCATCTTCGCCTTCGCCCTCAGACGAGTCGGATCTC
CCTTTGGGCCGCCTCCCCGCCTGGGTACCTTTAAGACCAATGACTTACAAGGCAGCTGTAGATCTTAGCC
ACTTTTTAAAAGAAAAGGGGGGACTGGAAGGGCTAATTCACTCCCAACGAAGATAAGATCTGCTTTTTGC
TTGTACTGGGTCTCTCTGGTTAGACCAGATCTGAGCCTGGGAGCTCTCTGGCTAACTAGGGAACCCACTG
CTTAAGCCTCAATAAAGCTTGCCTTGAGTGCTTCAAGTAGTGTGTGCCCGTCTGTTGTGTGACTCTGGTA
ACTAGAGATCCCTCAGACCCTTTTAGTCAGTGTGGAAAATCTCTAGCAGTAGTAGTTCATGTCATCTTAT
TATTCAGTATTTATAACTTGCAAAGAAATGAATATCAGAGAGTGAGAGGAACTTGTTTATTGCAGCTTAT
AATGGTTACAAATAAAGCAATAGCATCACAAATTTCACAAATAAAGCATTTTTTTCACTGCATTCTAGTT
GTGGTTTGTCCAAACTCATCAATGTATCTTATCATGTCTGGCTCTAGCTATCCCGCCCCTAACTCCGCCC
ATCCCGCCCCTAACTCCGCCCAGTTCCGCCCATTCTCCGCCCCATGGCTGACTAATTTTTTTTATTTATG
CAGAGGCCGAGGCCGCCTCGGCCTCTGAGCTATTCCAGAAGTAGTGAGGAGGCTTTTTTGGAGGCCTAGG
GACGTACCCAATTCGCCCTATAGTGAGTCGTATTACGCGCGCTCACTGGCCGTCGTTTTACAACGTCGTG
ACTGGGAAAACCCTGGCGTTACCCAACTTAATCGCCTTGCAGCACATCCCCCTTTCGCCAGCTGGCGTAA
TAGCGAAGAGGCCCGCACCGATCGCCCTTCCCAACAGTTGCGCAGCCTGAATGGCGAATGGG
[124 nt withheld, positions 8463-8586]
C
[91 nt withheld, positions 8588-8678]
A
[49 nt withheld, positions 8680-8728]
CCTTTGACGTTGGAGTCCACGTTCTTT
[37 nt withheld, positions 8756-8792]
ACCCTATCTCGGT
Features (pLannotate 1.2.2; 29 found; start..end, strand, type, name):
    139..243     +  promoter       AmpR promoter: bla
    244..1104    +  CDS            AmpR: β-lactamase; bla; confers resistance to ampicillin, carbenicillin, and related antibiotics
   1275..1863    +  rep_origin     ori: high-copy-number ColE1/pMB1/pBR322/pUC origin of replication
   2046..2138    +  CDS            lacI (fragment): lac repressor; lacI; The lac repressor binds to the lac operator to inhibit transcription in E. coli. This inhibition can be relieved by adding lactose or isopropyl-β-D-thiogalactopyranoside (IPTG).
   2151..2172    +  protein_bind   CAP binding site: CAP binding activates transcription in the presence of cAMP. E. coli catabolite activator protein
   2187..2217    +  promoter       lac promoter: promoter for the E. coli lac operon
   2225..2241    +  protein_bind   lac operator: The lac repressor binds to the lac operator to inhibit transcription in E. coli. This inhibition can be relieved by adding lactose or isopropyl-β-D-thiogalactopyranoside (IPTG). lac repressor encoded by lacI
   2286..2304    +  promoter       T3 promoter: promoter for bacteriophage T3 RNA polymerase
   2332..2558    +  promoter       RSV promoter: Rous sarcoma virus enhancer/promoter
   2559..2739    +  LTR            5' LTR (truncated): truncated 5' long terminal repeat (LTR) from HIV-1
   2786..2911    +  misc_feature   HIV-1 Ψ: packaging signal of human immunodeficiency virus type 1
   2895..3258    +  CDS            HIV-1 gag (fragment): gag protein from human immunodeficiency virus 1; gag
   3404..3637    +  misc_feature   RRE: The Rev response element (RRE) of HIV-1 allows for Rev-dependent mRNA export from the nucleus to the cytoplasm.
   4014..4114    +  CDS            Rev (fragment): human immunodeficiency virus 1 (HIV-1) Rev protein; rev; enhances nuclear export of unspliced and incompletely spliced viral mRNAs
   4164..4404    +  promoter       U6 promoter: RNA polymerase III promoter for human U6 snRNA
   4431..4506    +  misc_RNA       gRNA scaffold: guide RNA scaffold for the Streptococcus pyogenes CRISPR/Cas9 system
   4554..4671    +  misc_feature   cPPT/CTS: central polypurine tract and central termination sequence of HIV-1
   4738..4804    +  CDS            small t antigen (fragment): SV40 (simian virus 40) small t antigen
   4811..5989    +  promoter       EF-1α promoter: strong constitutive promoter for human elongation factor EF-1α
   6006..6031    +  misc_feature   MCS (fragment): multiple cloning site
   6215..6922    +  CDS            mCherry: mCherry is a basic (constitutively fluorescent) red fluorescent protein published in 2004, derived from Discosoma sp.. It is reported to be a very rapidly-maturing monomer with low acid sensitivity.
   6992..7580    +  misc_feature   WPRE: woodchuck hepatitis virus posttranscriptional regulatory element
   7585..7722    +  CDS            nef (fragment): NEF_HV1LA - Experimental evidence at protein level: Swiss-Prot protein existence level 1. Extracellular Nef protein targets CD4(+) T-lymphocytes for apoptosis by interacting with CXCR4 surface receptors. From Human immunodeficiency virus type 1 group M subtype B (isolate Lai) (HIV-1).
   7708..7888    +  LTR            5' LTR (truncated): truncated 5' long terminal repeat (LTR) from HIV-1
   7960..8081    +  polyA_signal   SV40 poly(A) signal: SV40 polyadenylation signal
   8121..8256    +  rep_origin     SV40 ori: SV40 origin of replication
   8277..8295    -  promoter       T7 promoter: promoter for bacteriophage T7 RNA polymerase
   8303..8458    +  CDS            lacZα (fragment): LacZα fragment of β-galactosidase; lacZ fragment
   8463..86      +  rep_origin     f1 ori (across the origin) (sequence partly withheld): f1 bacteriophage origin of replication; arrow indicates direction of (+) strand synthesis
