[The description below was written by a language model from this plasmid's Addgene catalogue record and pLannotate feature annotations shown in this document.]
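Description:
pLKO_HSV.Ollas.V5_mCherry-NLS is a lentiviral transfer plasmid built on the pLKO backbone that pairs a CRISPR guide RNA cassette with an epitope-based "nuclear protein barcode" (nPC) for tracking vectors and the cells they transduce. In bacteria it is maintained through a high-copy ColE1/pUC-type origin and selected with ampicillin via the β-lactamase gene. An f1 origin and remnants of a lac/lacZα cloning region are also present. The viral portion has a third-generation layout: an RSV promoter drives a truncated HIV-1 5' LTR, followed by the Ψ packaging signal with a gag fragment, the Rev response element, a cPPT/CTS, a WPRE and a truncated 3' LTR. An SV40 polyadenylation signal and SV40 origin lie downstream.

Two expression units sit between the LTRs. A human U6 Pol III promoter is placed just upstream of the Streptococcus pyogenes Cas9 guide RNA scaffold, providing the site into which an sgRNA spacer is cloned; no Cas9 is annotated on the plasmid. Downstream, the EF-1α promoter drives mCherry carrying an N-terminal HSV, OLLAS and V5 epitope combination and a C-terminal nuclear localization signal. The epitope tags and NLS are listed in the catalogue record but are not individually annotated in the feature table, which leaves unannotated space flanking the mCherry coding sequence. The nuclear-confined reporter presents a specific combination of antibody-detectable epitopes, so each tag combination can stand for a particular guide. According to the record, this allows CRISPR perturbations to be read out spatially, supporting spatial detection of CRISPR screens.
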