Addgene plasmid #178277: pLKO_HSV.Ollas.V5_mCherry-NLS
Purpose: Nuclear Protein Barcode (nPC) for vector/cell tracking. Contains U6 trRNA cassette for sgRNA cloning. Enables spatial detection of CRISPR screens.
Depositing lab: Brian Brown. Depositing organization: Icahn School of Medicine at Mount Sinai. Publication: Spatial CRISPR genomics identifies regulators of the tumor microenvironment. Dhainaut M, Rose SA, Akturk G, Wroblewska A, Nielsen SR, Park ES, Buckup M, Roudko V, Pia L, Sweeney R, Le Berichel J, Wilk CM, Bektesevic A, Lee BH, Bhardwaj N, Rahman AH, Baccarini A, Gnjatic S, Pe'er D, Merad M, Brown BD. Cell. 2022 Mar 10. pii: S0092-8674(22)00195-7. doi: 10.1016/j.cell.2022.02.015. PubMed 35290801.
Backbone
  Vector backbone: pLKO
  Backbone size w/o insert (bp): 9000
  Vector type: Lentiviral
Growth in bacteria
  Bacterial resistance: Ampicillin, 100 μg/mL
  Growth temperature: 37°C
  Growth strain: NEB Stable
  Copy number: High Copy
Gene/Insert
  Gene/Insert name: nPC Tagged mCherry-NLS
  Species: H. sapiens (human)
  Insert size (bp): 1000
  Promoter: eF1a
  Tag / fusion protein: HSV.Ollas.V5 (N terminal on insert); Nuclear Localization Signal (C terminal on insert)
  Cloning method: Restriction Enzyme; 5′ cloning site unknown (unknown if destroyed)
  Sequencing primers: 5′ cctttttgagtttggatcttggttcat
Terms and licenses: Academic/Nonprofit Terms; Industry Terms: Not Available to Industry
Depositor comments: Please visit https://www.biorxiv.org/content/10.1101/2021.07.13.451021v1 for bioRxiv preprint.
How to cite: pLKO_HSV.Ollas.V5_mCherry-NLS was a gift from Brian Brown (Addgene plasmid # 178277 ; http://n2t.net/addgene:178277 ; RRID:Addgene_178277)
